Addgene plasmid #121656: pCF204
Purpose: U6-sgRNA EFS-Cas9-wt-P2A-Puro
Depositing lab: David Savage. Depositing organization: University of California, Berkeley. Publication: CRISPR-Cas9 Circular Permutants as Programmable Scaffolds for Genome Modification. Oakes BL, Fellmann C, Rishi H, Taylor KL, Ren SM, Nadler DC, Yokoo R, Arkin AP, Doudna JA, Savage DF. Cell. 2019 Jan 10;176(1-2):254-267.e16. doi: 10.1016/j.cell.2018.11.052. PubMed 30633905.
Backbone
  Vector backbone: pU6
  Backbone size w/o insert (bp): 8925
  Total vector size (bp): 13029
  Vector type: Lentiviral
  Selectable markers: Puromycin
Growth in bacteria
  Bacterial resistance: Ampicillin, 100 μg/mL
  Growth temperature: 37°C
  Growth strain: NEB Stable
  Growth instructions: one more resistance cassette: puroR
  Copy number: High Copy
Gene/Insert
  Gene/Insert name: Cas9
  Species: Streptococcus pyogenes
  Insert size (bp): 4104
  Promoter: U6
  Cloning method: Unknown
  Sequencing primers: 5′ 5'-tgccaccatggacaagaagtacag-3'; 3′ 5'-ctttgtggcggcaggtcgcttgt-3'
Terms and licenses: Academic/Nonprofit Terms; Industry Terms: Not Available to Industry
How to cite: pCF204 was a gift from David Savage (Addgene plasmid # 121656 ; http://n2t.net/addgene:121656 ; RRID:Addgene_121656)
