[The description below was written by a language model from this plasmid's Addgene catalogue record and pLannotate feature annotations shown in this document.]
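Description:
pCF204 is a 13 kb all-in-one lentiviral CRISPR vector built on a backbone recorded as pU6. It delivers a single guide RNA and wild-type Streptococcus pyogenes Cas9 with puromycin selection. In E. coli it is maintained as a high-copy plasmid through a ColE1/pUC-type origin and an ampicillin resistance gene, and it also carries an f1 origin. The viral portion has a third-generation, self-inactivating layout. A CMV enhancer/promoter drives a truncated HIV-1 5' LTR, followed by the Ψ packaging signal with a gag fragment, the Rev response element and a cPPT/CTS. A WPRE and a ΔU3 3' LTR close the transfer cassette, with a bGH polyadenylation signal downstream. These elements allow genomic RNA to be packaged when helper functions are supplied in trans, and leave the integrated provirus without LTR promoter activity.

Two expression units lie between the LTRs. A human U6 RNA polymerase III promoter drives the sgRNA, annotated here through its tracrRNA-derived scaffold; the record does not state a specific targeting spacer. Although the catalogue lists U6 as the insert promoter, the stated purpose and the feature map show that Cas9 is expressed from the EF-1α core (EFS) promoter. Its 4.1 kb coding sequence is linked by a P2A peptide, named in the purpose line but not annotated in the table, to puromycin N-acetyltransferase. One transcript therefore yields both nuclease and selectable marker. Outside the viral cassette, the backbone carries an SV40/EM7-driven bleomycin/Zeocin resistance gene. The associated work concerns circularly permuted Cas9 variants, so this wild-type Cas9 construct plausibly served as the reference editing vector there, though the record does not say so.
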