Features (pLannotate 1.2.2; 33 found; start..end, strand, type, name):
     31..83      -  misc_feature   bom (fragment): basis of mobility region from pBR322
    238..617     +  enhancer       CMV enhancer: human cytomegalovirus immediate early enhancer
    618..817     +  promoter       CMV promoter: human cytomegalovirus (CMV) immediate early promoter
    835..1015    +  LTR            5' LTR (truncated): truncated 5' long terminal repeat (LTR) from HIV-1
   1062..1187    +  misc_feature   HIV-1 Ψ: packaging signal of human immunodeficiency virus type 1
   1171..1534    +  CDS            HIV-1 gag (fragment): gag protein from human immunodeficiency virus 1; gag
   1680..1913    +  misc_feature   RRE: The Rev response element (RRE) of HIV-1 allows for Rev-dependent mRNA export from the nucleus to the cytoplasm.
   2290..2390    +  CDS            Rev (fragment): human immunodeficiency virus 1 (HIV-1) Rev protein; rev; enhances nuclear export of unspliced and incompletely spliced viral mRNAs
   2440..2557    +  misc_feature   cPPT/CTS: central polypurine tract and central termination sequence of HIV-1
   2608..2848    +  promoter       U6 promoter: RNA polymerase III promoter for human U6 snRNA
   2901..2968    +  misc_RNA       tracrRNA (fragment): trans-activating CRISPR RNA for the Streptococcus pyogenes CRISPR/Cas9 system
   2987..3005    +  CDS            small t antigen (fragment): SV40 (simian virus 40) small t antigen
   3031..3242    +  promoter       EF-1α core promoter: core promoter for human elongation factor EF-1α
   3267..7370    +  CDS            Cas9: Cas9 (Csn1) endonuclease from the Streptococcus pyogenes Type II CRISPR/Cas system generates RNA-guided double strand breaks in DNA
   7508..8105    +  CDS            PuroR (fragment): puromycin N-acetyltransferase; pac from Streptomyces; confers resistance to puromycin
   8121..8709    +  misc_feature   WPRE: woodchuck hepatitis virus posttranscriptional regulatory element
   8760..8779    +  misc_feature   cPPT/CTS (fragment): central polypurine tract and central termination sequence of HIV-1
   8781..9014    +  LTR            3' LTR (ΔU3): self-inactivating 3' long terminal repeat (LTR) from HIV-1
   9046..9270    +  polyA_signal   bGH poly(A) signal: bovine growth hormone polyadenylation signal
   9274..9295    +  promoter       SV40 promoter (fragment): SV40 enhancer and early promoter
   9316..9744    +  rep_origin     f1 ori (sequence partly withheld): f1 bacteriophage origin of replication; arrow indicates direction of (+) strand synthesis
   9758..10087   +  promoter       SV40 promoter: SV40 enhancer and early promoter
  10135..10182   +  promoter       EM7 promoter: synthetic bacterial promoter&nbsp
  10201..10575   +  CDS            BleoR: antibiotic-binding protein; Sh ble from Streptoalloteichus hindustanus; confers resistance to bleomycin, phleomycin, and Zeocin™
  10585..10710   +  CDS            ble (fragment): BLE_KLEPN - Experimental evidence at protein level: Swiss-Prot protein existence level 1. Binding protein with a strong affinity to the bleomycin family of antibiotics. Binds to CL990; an antimitotic-antibiotic compound. From Klebsiella pneumoniae.
  10705..10826   +  polyA_signal   SV40 poly(A) signal: SV40 polyadenylation signal
  10897..10919   -  protein_bind   lac operator (fragment): The lac repressor binds to the lac operator to inhibit transcription in E. coli. This inhibition can be relieved by adding lactose or isopropyl-β-D-thiogalactopyranoside (IPTG). lac repressor encoded by lacI
  10923..10953   -  promoter       lac promoter: promoter for the E. coli lac operon
  10968..10989   -  protein_bind   CAP binding site: CAP binding activates transcription in the presence of cAMP. E. coli catabolite activator protein
  11002..11094   -  CDS            lacI (fragment): lac repressor; lacI; The lac repressor binds to the lac operator to inhibit transcription in E. coli. This inhibition can be relieved by adding lactose or isopropyl-β-D-thiogalactopyranoside (IPTG).
  11277..11865   -  rep_origin     ori: high-copy-number ColE1/pMB1/pBR322/pUC origin of replication
  12036..12896   -  CDS            AmpR: β-lactamase; bla; confers resistance to ampicillin, carbenicillin, and related antibiotics
  12897..13001   -  promoter       AmpR promoter: bla
>Addgene plasmid #121656 | pCF204 | addgene full sequence | sequence record 237481 | Addgene NGS Result
GTCGACGGATCGGGAGATCTCCCGATCCCCTATGGTGCACTCTCAGTACAATCTGCTCTGATGCCGCATA
GTTAAGCCAGTATCTGCTCCCTGCTTGTGTGTTGGAGGTCGCTGAGTAGTGCGCGAGCAAAATTTAAGCT
ACAACAAGGCAAGGCTTGACCGACAATTGCATGAAGAATCTGCTTAGGGTTAGGCGTTTTGCGCTGCTTC
GCGATGTACGGGCCAGATATACGCGTTGACATTGATTATTGACTAGTTATTAATAGTAATCAATTACGGG
GTCATTAGTTCATAGCCCATATATGGAGTTCCGCGTTACATAACTTACGGTAAATGGCCCGCCTGGCTGA
CCGCCCAACGACCCCCGCCCATTGACGTCAATAATGACGTATGTTCCCATAGTAACGCCAATAGGGACTT
TCCATTGACGTCAATGGGTGGAGTATTTACGGTAAACTGCCCACTTGGCAGTACATCAAGTGTATCATAT
GCCAAGTACGCCCCCTATTGACGTCAATGACGGTAAATGGCCCGCCTGGCATTATGCCCAGTACATGACC
TTATGGGACTTTCCTACTTGGCAGTACATCTACGTATTAGTCATCGCTATTACCATGGTGATGCGGTTTT
GGCAGTACATCAATGGGCGTGGATAGCGGTTTGACTCACGGGGATTTCCAAGTCTCCACCCCATTGACGT
CAATGGGAGTTTGTTTTGGCACCAAAATCAACGGGACTTTCCAAAATGTCGTAACAACTCCGCCCCATTG
ACGCAAATGGGCGGTAGGCGTGTACGGTGGGAGGTCTATATAAGCAGCGCGTTTTGCCTGTACTGGGTCT
CTCTGGTTAGACCAGATCTGAGCCTGGGAGCTCTCTGGCTAACTAGGGAACCCACTGCTTAAGCCTCAAT
AAAGCTTGCCTTGAGTGCTTCAAGTAGTGTGTGCCCGTCTGTTGTGTGACTCTGGTAACTAGAGATCCCT
CAGACCCTTTTAGTCAGTGTGGAAAATCTCTAGCAGTGGCGCCCGAACAGGGACTTGAAAGCGAAAGGGA
AACCAGAGGAGCTCTCTCGACGCAGGACTCGGCTTGCTGAAGCGCGCACGGCAAGAGGCGAGGGGCGGCG
ACTGGTGAGTACGCCAAAAATTTTGACTAGCGGAGGCTAGAAGGAGAGAGATGGGTGCGAGAGCGTCAGT
ATTAAGCGGGGGAGAATTAGATCGCGATGGGAAAAAATTCGGTTAAGGCCAGGGGGAAAGAAAAAATATA
AATTAAAACATATAGTATGGGCAAGCAGGGAGCTAGAACGATTCGCAGTTAATCCTGGCCTGTTAGAAAC
ATCAGAAGGCTGTAGACAAATACTGGGACAGCTACAACCATCCCTTCAGACAGGATCAGAAGAACTTAGA
TCATTATATAATACAGTAGCAACCCTCTATTGTGTGCATCAAAGGATAGAGATAAAAGACACCAAGGAAG
CTTTAGACAAGATAGAGGAAGAGCAAAACAAAAGTAAGACCACCGCACAGCAAGCGGCCGCTGATCTTCA
GACCTGGAGGAGGAGATATGAGGGACAATTGGAGAAGTGAATTATATAAATATAAAGTAGTAAAAATTGA
ACCATTAGGAGTAGCACCCACCAAGGCAAAGAGAAGAGTGGTGCAGAGAGAAAAAAGAGCAGTGGGAATA
GGAGCTTTGTTCCTTGGGTTCTTGGGAGCAGCAGGAAGCACTATGGGCGCAGCGTCAATGACGCTGACGG
TACAGGCCAGACAATTATTGTCTGGTATAGTGCAGCAGCAGAACAATTTGCTGAGGGCTATTGAGGCGCA
ACAGCATCTGTTGCAACTCACAGTCTGGGGCATCAAGCAGCTCCAGGCAAGAATCCTGGCTGTGGAAAGA
TACCTAAAGGATCAACAGCTCCTGGGGATTTGGGGTTGCTCTGGAAAACTCATTTGCACCACTGCTGTGC
CTTGGAATGCTAGTTGGAGTAATAAATCTCTGGAACAGATTTGGAATCACACGACCTGGATGGAGTGGGA
CAGAGAAATTAACAATTACACAAGCTTAATACACTCCTTAATTGAAGAATCGCAAAACCAGCAAGAAAAG
AATGAACAAGAATTATTGGAATTAGATAAATGGGCAAGTTTGTGGAATTGGTTTAACATAACAAATTGGC
TGTGGTATATAAAATTATTCATAATGATAGTAGGAGGCTTGGTAGGTTTAAGAATAGTTTTTGCTGTACT
TTCTATAGTGAATAGAGTTAGGCAGGGATATTCACCATTATCGTTTCAGACCCACCTCCCAACCCCGAGG
GGACCCGACAGGCCCGAAGGAATAGAAGAAGAAGGTGGAGAGAGAGACAGAGACAGATCCATTCGATTAG
TGAACGGATCGGCACTGCGTGCGCCAATTCTGCAGACAAATGGCAGTATTCATCCACAATTTTAAAAGAA
AAGGGGGGATTGGGGGGTACAGTGCAGGGGAAAGAATAGTAGACATAATAGCAACAGACATACAAACTAA
AGAATTACAAAAACAAATTACAAAAATTCAAAATTTTCGGGTTTATTACAGGGACAGCAGAGATCCAGTT
TGGTTAATTAAGGTACCGAGGGCCTATTTCCCATGATTCCTTCATATTTGCATATACGATACAAGGCTGT
TAGAGAGATAATTAGAATTAATTTGACTGTAAACACAAAGATATTAGTACAAAATACGTGACGTAGAAAG
TAATAATTTCTTGGGTAGTTTGCAGTTTTAAAATTATGTTTTAAAATGGACTATCATATGCTTACCGTAA
CTTGAAAGTATTTCGATTTCTTGGCTTTATATATCTTGTGGAAAGGACGAAACACCGGAGACGGAGGACG
ACGAACGTCTCTGTTTAAGAGCTATGCTGGAAACAGCATAGCAAGTTTAAATAAGGCTAGTCCGTTATCA
ACTTGAAAAAGTGGCACCGAGTCGGTGCTTTTTTTGAATTCGCTAGCTAGGTCTTGAAAGGAGTGGGAAT
TGGCTCCGGTGCCCGTCAGTGGGCAGAGCGCACATCGCCCACAGTCCCCGAGAAGTTGGGGGGAGGGGTC
GGCAATTGATCCGGTGCCTAGAGAAGGTGGCGCGGGGTAAACTGGGAAAGTGATGTCGTGTACTGGCTCC
GCCTTTTTCCCGAGGGTGGGGGAGAACCGTATATAAGTGCAGTAGTCGCCGTGAACGTTCTTTTTCGCAA
CGGGTTTGCCGCCAGAACACAGGACCGGTTCTAGAGCGCTGCCACCATGGACAAGAAGTACAGCATCGGC
CTGGACATCGGCACCAACTCTGTGGGCTGGGCCGTGATCACCGACGAGTACAAGGTGCCCAGCAAGAAAT
TCAAGGTGCTGGGCAACACCGACCGGCACAGCATCAAGAAGAACCTGATCGGAGCCCTGCTGTTCGACAG
CGGCGAAACAGCCGAGGCCACCCGGCTGAAGAGAACCGCCAGAAGAAGATACACCAGACGGAAGAACCGG
ATCTGCTATCTGCAAGAGATCTTCAGCAACGAGATGGCCAAGGTGGACGACAGCTTCTTCCACAGACTGG
AAGAGTCCTTCCTGGTGGAAGAGGATAAGAAGCACGAGCGGCACCCCATCTTCGGCAACATCGTGGACGA
GGTGGCCTACCACGAGAAGTACCCCACCATCTACCACCTGAGAAAGAAACTGGTGGACAGCACCGACAAG
GCCGACCTGCGGCTGATCTATCTGGCCCTGGCCCACATGATCAAGTTCCGGGGCCACTTCCTGATCGAGG
GCGACCTGAACCCCGACAACAGCGACGTGGACAAGCTGTTCATCCAGCTGGTGCAGACCTACAACCAGCT
GTTCGAGGAAAACCCCATCAACGCCAGCGGCGTGGACGCCAAGGCCATCCTGTCTGCCAGACTGAGCAAG
AGCAGACGGCTGGAAAATCTGATCGCCCAGCTGCCCGGCGAGAAGAAGAATGGCCTGTTCGGAAACCTGA
TTGCCCTGAGCCTGGGCCTGACCCCCAACTTCAAGAGCAACTTCGACCTGGCCGAGGATGCCAAACTGCA
GCTGAGCAAGGACACCTACGACGACGACCTGGACAACCTGCTGGCCCAGATCGGCGACCAGTACGCCGAC
CTGTTTCTGGCCGCCAAGAACCTGTCCGACGCCATCCTGCTGAGCGACATCCTGAGAGTGAACACCGAGA
TCACCAAGGCCCCCCTGAGCGCCTCTATGATCAAGAGATACGACGAGCACCACCAGGACCTGACCCTGCT
GAAAGCTCTCGTGCGGCAGCAGCTGCCTGAGAAGTACAAAGAGATTTTCTTCGACCAGAGCAAGAACGGC
TACGCCGGCTACATTGACGGCGGAGCCAGCCAGGAAGAGTTCTACAAGTTCATCAAGCCCATCCTGGAAA
AGATGGACGGCACCGAGGAACTGCTCGTGAAGCTGAACAGAGAGGACCTGCTGCGGAAGCAGCGGACCTT
CGACAACGGCAGCATCCCCCACCAGATCCACCTGGGAGAGCTGCACGCCATTCTGCGGCGGCAGGAAGAT
TTTTACCCATTCCTGAAGGACAACCGGGAAAAGATCGAGAAGATCCTGACCTTCCGCATCCCCTACTACG
TGGGCCCTCTGGCCAGGGGAAACAGCAGATTCGCCTGGATGACCAGAAAGAGCGAGGAAACCATCACCCC
CTGGAACTTCGAGGAAGTGGTGGACAAGGGCGCTTCCGCCCAGAGCTTCATCGAGCGGATGACCAACTTC
GATAAGAACCTGCCCAACGAGAAGGTGCTGCCCAAGCACAGCCTGCTGTACGAGTACTTCACCGTGTATA
ACGAGCTGACCAAAGTGAAATACGTGACCGAGGGAATGAGAAAGCCCGCCTTCCTGAGCGGCGAGCAGAA
AAAGGCCATCGTGGACCTGCTGTTCAAGACCAACCGGAAAGTGACCGTGAAGCAGCTGAAAGAGGACTAC
TTCAAGAAAATCGAGTGCTTCGACTCCGTGGAAATCTCCGGCGTGGAAGATCGGTTCAACGCCTCCCTGG
GCACATACCACGATCTGCTGAAAATTATCAAGGACAAGGACTTCCTGGACAATGAGGAAAACGAGGACAT
TCTGGAAGATATCGTGCTGACCCTGACACTGTTTGAGGACAGAGAGATGATCGAGGAACGGCTGAAAACC
TATGCCCACCTGTTCGACGACAAAGTGATGAAGCAGCTGAAGCGGCGGAGATACACCGGCTGGGGCAGGC
TGAGCCGGAAGCTGATCAACGGCATCCGGGACAAGCAGTCCGGCAAGACAATCCTGGATTTCCTGAAGTC
CGACGGCTTCGCCAACAGAAACTTCATGCAGCTGATCCACGACGACAGCCTGACCTTTAAAGAGGACATC
CAGAAAGCCCAGGTGTCCGGCCAGGGCGATAGCCTGCACGAGCACATTGCCAATCTGGCCGGCAGCCCCG
CCATTAAGAAGGGCATCCTGCAGACAGTGAAGGTGGTGGACGAGCTCGTGAAAGTGATGGGCCGGCACAA
GCCCGAGAACATCGTGATCGAAATGGCCAGAGAGAACCAGACCACCCAGAAGGGACAGAAGAACAGCCGC
GAGAGAATGAAGCGGATCGAAGAGGGCATCAAAGAGCTGGGCAGCCAGATCCTGAAAGAACACCCCGTGG
AAAACACCCAGCTGCAGAACGAGAAGCTGTACCTGTACTACCTGCAGAATGGGCGGGATATGTACGTGGA
CCAGGAACTGGACATCAACCGGCTGTCCGACTACGATGTGGACCATATCGTGCCTCAGAGCTTTCTGAAG
GACGACTCCATCGACAACAAGGTGCTGACCAGAAGCGACAAGAACCGGGGCAAGAGCGACAACGTGCCCT
CCGAAGAGGTCGTGAAGAAGATGAAGAACTACTGGCGGCAGCTGCTGAACGCCAAGCTGATTACCCAGAG
AAAGTTCGACAATCTGACCAAGGCCGAGAGAGGCGGCCTGAGCGAACTGGATAAGGCCGGCTTCATCAAG
AGACAGCTGGTGGAAACCCGGCAGATCACAAAGCACGTGGCACAGATCCTGGACTCCCGGATGAACACTA
AGTACGACGAGAATGACAAGCTGATCCGGGAAGTGAAAGTGATCACCCTGAAGTCCAAGCTGGTGTCCGA
TTTCCGGAAGGATTTCCAGTTTTACAAAGTGCGCGAGATCAACAACTACCACCACGCCCACGACGCCTAC
CTGAACGCCGTCGTGGGAACCGCCCTGATCAAAAAGTACCCTAAGCTGGAAAGCGAGTTCGTGTACGGCG
ACTACAAGGTGTACGACGTGCGGAAGATGATCGCCAAGAGCGAGCAGGAAATCGGCAAGGCTACCGCCAA
GTACTTCTTCTACAGCAACATCATGAACTTTTTCAAGACCGAGATTACCCTGGCCAACGGCGAGATCCGG
AAGCGGCCTCTGATCGAGACAAACGGCGAAACCGGGGAGATCGTGTGGGATAAGGGCCGGGATTTTGCCA
CCGTGCGGAAAGTGCTGAGCATGCCCCAAGTGAATATCGTGAAAAAGACCGAGGTGCAGACAGGCGGCTT
CAGCAAAGAGTCTATCCTGCCCAAGAGGAACAGCGATAAGCTGATCGCCAGAAAGAAGGACTGGGACCCT
AAGAAGTACGGCGGCTTCGACAGCCCCACCGTGGCCTATTCTGTGCTGGTGGTGGCCAAAGTGGAAAAGG
GCAAGTCCAAGAAACTGAAGAGTGTGAAAGAGCTGCTGGGGATCACCATCATGGAAAGAAGCAGCTTCGA
GAAGAATCCCATCGACTTTCTGGAAGCCAAGGGCTACAAAGAAGTGAAAAAGGACCTGATCATCAAGCTG
CCTAAGTACTCCCTGTTCGAGCTGGAAAACGGCCGGAAGAGAATGCTGGCCTCTGCCGGCGAACTGCAGA
AGGGAAACGAACTGGCCCTGCCCTCCAAATATGTGAACTTCCTGTACCTGGCCAGCCACTATGAGAAGCT
GAAGGGCTCCCCCGAGGATAATGAGCAGAAACAGCTGTTTGTGGAACAGCACAAGCACTACCTGGACGAG
ATCATCGAGCAGATCAGCGAGTTCTCCAAGAGAGTGATCCTGGCCGACGCTAATCTGGACAAAGTGCTGT
CCGCCTACAACAAGCACCGGGATAAGCCCATCAGAGAGCAGGCCGAGAATATCATCCACCTGTTTACCCT
GACCAATCTGGGAGCCCCTGCCGCCTTCAAGTACTTTGACACCACCATCGACCGGAAGAGGTACACCAGC
ACCAAAGAGGTGCTGGACGCCACCCTGATCCACCAGAGCATCACCGGCCTGTACGAGACACGGATCGACC
TGTCTCAGCTGGGAGGCGACAAGCGACCTGCCGCCACAAAGAAGGCTGGACAGGCTAAGAAGAAGAAAGA
TTACAAAGACGATGACGATAAGGGATCCGGCGCAACAAACTTCTCTCTGCTGAAACAAGCCGGAGATGTC
GAAGAGAATCCTGGACCGACCGAGTACAAGCCCACGGTGCGCCTCGCCACCCGCGACGACGTCCCCAGGG
CCGTACGCACCCTCGCCGCCGCGTTCGCCGACTACCCCGCCACGCGCCACACCGTCGATCCGGACCGCCA
CATCGAGCGGGTCACCGAGCTGCAAGAACTCTTCCTCACGCGCGTCGGGCTCGACATCGGCAAGGTGTGG
GTCGCGGACGACGGCGCCGCGGTGGCGGTCTGGACCACGCCGGAGAGCGTCGAAGCGGGGGCGGTGTTCG
CCGAGATCGGCCCGCGCATGGCCGAGTTGAGCGGTTCCCGGCTGGCCGCGCAGCAACAGATGGAAGGCCT
CCTGGCGCCGCACCGGCCCAAGGAGCCCGCGTGGTTCCTGGCCACCGTCGGAGTCTCGCCCGACCACCAG
GGCAAGGGTCTGGGCAGCGCCGTCGTGCTCCCCGGAGTGGAGGCGGCCGAGCGCGCCGGGGTGCCCGCCT
TCCTGGAGACCTCCGCGCCCCGCAACCTCCCCTTCTACGAGCGGCTCGGCTTCACCGTCACCGCCGACGT
CGAGGTGCCCGAAGGACCGCGCACCTGGTGCATGACCCGCAAGCCCGGTGCCTGAACGCGTTAAGTCGAC
AATCAACCTCTGGATTACAAAATTTGTGAAAGATTGACTGGTATTCTTAACTATGTTGCTCCTTTTACGC
TATGTGGATACGCTGCTTTAATGCCTTTGTATCATGCTATTGCTTCCCGTATGGCTTTCATTTTCTCCTC
CTTGTATAAATCCTGGTTGCTGTCTCTTTATGAGGAGTTGTGGCCCGTTGTCAGGCAACGTGGCGTGGTG
TGCACTGTGTTTGCTGACGCAACCCCCACTGGTTGGGGCATTGCCACCACCTGTCAGCTCCTTTCCGGGA
CTTTCGCTTTCCCCCTCCCTATTGCCACGGCGGAACTCATCGCCGCCTGCCTTGCCCGCTGCTGGACAGG
GGCTCGGCTGTTGGGCACTGACAATTCCGTGGTGTTGTCGGGGAAATCATCGTCCTTTCCTTGGCTGCTC
GCCTGTGTTGCCACCTGGATTCTGCGCGGGACGTCCTTCTGCTACGTCCCTTCGGCCCTCAATCCAGCGG
ACCTTCCTTCCCGCGGCCTGCTGCCGGCTCTGCGGCCTCTTCCGCGTCTTCGCCTTCGCCCTCAGACGAG
TCGGATCTCCCTTTGGGCCGCCTCCCCGCGTCGACTTTAAGACCAATGACTTACAAGGCAGCTGTAGATC
TTAGCCACTTTTTAAAAGAAAAGGGGGGACTGGAAGGGCTAATTCACTCCCAACGAAGACAAGATCTGCT
TTTTGCTTGTACTGGGTCTCTCTGGTTAGACCAGATCTGAGCCTGGGAGCTCTCTGGCTAACTAGGGAAC
CCACTGCTTAAGCCTCAATAAAGCTTGCCTTGAGTGCTTCAAGTAGTGTGTGCCCGTCTGTTGTGTGACT
CTGGTAACTAGAGATCCCTCAGACCCTTTTAGTCAGTGTGGAAAATCTCTAGCAGGGCCCGTTTAAACCC
GCTGATCAGCCTCGACTGTGCCTTCTAGTTGCCAGCCATCTGTTGTTTGCCCCTCCCCCGTGCCTTCCTT
GACCCTGGAAGGTGCCACTCCCACTGTCCTTTCCTAATAAAATGAGGAAATTGCATCGCATTGTCTGAGT
AGGTGTCATTCTATTCTGGGGGGTGGGGTGGGGCAGGACAGCAAGGGGGAGGATTGGGAAGACAATAGCA
GGCATGCTGGGGATGCGGTGGGCTCTATGGCTTCTGAGGCGGAAAGAACCAGCTGGGGCTCTAGGGGGTA
TCCCC
[124 nt withheld, positions 9316-9439]
C
[91 nt withheld, positions 9441-9531]
A
[49 nt withheld, positions 9533-9581]
CCTTTGACGTTGGAGTCCACGTTCTTT
[37 nt withheld, positions 9609-9645]
ACCCTATCTCGGTCTATTCTTTTGATTTATAAGGGATTTTGCCGATTTCGGCCTATTGGTTAAAAAATGA
GCTGATTTAACAAAAATTTAACGCGAATTAATTCTGTGGAATGTGTGTCAGTTAGGGTGTGGAAAGTCCC
CAGGCTCCCCAGCAGGCAGAAGTATGCAAAGCATGCATCTCAATTAGTCAGCAACCAGGTGTGGAAAGTC
CCCAGGCTCCCCAGCAGGCAGAAGTATGCAAAGCATGCATCTCAATTAGTCAGCAACCATAGTCCCGCCC
CTAACTCCGCCCATCCCGCCCCTAACTCCGCCCAGTTCCGCCCATTCTCCGCCCCATGGCTGACTAATTT
TTTTTATTTATGCAGAGGCCGAGGCCGCCTCTGCCTCTGAGCTATTCCAGAAGTAGTGAGGAGGCTTTTT
TGGAGGCCTAGGCTTTTGCAAAAAGCTCCCGGGAGCTTGTATATCCATTTTCGGATCTGATCAGCACGTG
TTGACAATTAATCATCGGCATAGTATATCGGCATAGTATAATACGACAAGGTGAGGAACTAAACCATGGC
CAAGTTGACCAGTGCCGTTCCGGTGCTCACCGCGCGCGACGTCGCCGGAGCGGTCGAGTTCTGGACCGAC
CGGCTCGGGTTCTCCCGGGACTTCGTGGAGGACGACTTCGCCGGTGTGGTCCGGGACGACGTGACCCTGT
TCATCAGCGCGGTCCAGGACCAGGTGGTGCCGGACAACACCCTGGCCTGGGTGTGGGTGCGCGGCCTGGA
CGAGCTGTACGCCGAGTGGTCGGAGGTCGTGTCCACGAACTTCCGGGACGCCTCCGGGCCGGCCATGACC
GAGATCGGCGAGCAGCCGTGGGGGCGGGAGTTCGCCCTGCGCGACCCGGCCGGCAACTGCGTGCACTTCG
TGGCCGAGGAGCAGGACTGACACGTGCTACGAGATTTCGATTCCACCGCCGCCTTCTATGAAAGGTTGGG
CTTCGGAATCGTTTTCCGGGACGCCGGCTGGATGATCCTCCAGCGCGGGGATCTCATGCTGGAGTTCTTC
GCCCACCCCAACTTGTTTATTGCAGCTTATAATGGTTACAAATAAAGCAATAGCATCACAAATTTCACAA
ATAAAGCATTTTTTTCACTGCATTCTAGTTGTGGTTTGTCCAAACTCATCAATGTATCTTATCATGTCTG
TATACCGTCGACCTCTAGCTAGAGCTTGGCGTAATCATGGTCATAGCTGTTTCCTGTGTGAAATTGTTAT
CCGCTCACAATTCCACACAACATACGAGCCGGAAGCATAAAGTGTAAAGCCTGGGGTGCCTAATGAGTGA
GCTAACTCACATTAATTGCGTTGCGCTCACTGCCCGCTTTCCAGTCGGGAAACCTGTCGTGCCAGCTGCA
TTAATGAATCGGCCAACGCGCGGGGAGAGGCGGTTTGCGTATTGGGCGCTCTTCCGCTTCCTCGCTCACT
GACTCGCTGCGCTCGGTCGTTCGGCTGCGGCGAGCGGTATCAGCTCACTCAAAGGCGGTAATACGGTTAT
CCACAGAATCAGGGGATAACGCAGGAAAGAACATGTGAGCAAAAGGCCAGCAAAAGGCCAGGAACCGTAA
AAAGGCCGCGTTGCTGGCGTTTTTCCATAGGCTCCGCCCCCCTGACGAGCATCACAAAAATCGACGCTCA
AGTCAGAGGTGGCGAAACCCGACAGGACTATAAAGATACCAGGCGTTTCCCCCTGGAAGCTCCCTCGTGC
GCTCTCCTGTTCCGACCCTGCCGCTTACCGGATACCTGTCCGCCTTTCTCCCTTCGGGAAGCGTGGCGCT
TTCTCATAGCTCACGCTGTAGGTATCTCAGTTCGGTGTAGGTCGTTCGCTCCAAGCTGGGCTGTGTGCAC
GAACCCCCCGTTCAGCCCGACCGCTGCGCCTTATCCGGTAACTATCGTCTTGAGTCCAACCCGGTAAGAC
ACGACTTATCGCCACTGGCAGCAGCCACTGGTAACAGGATTAGCAGAGCGAGGTATGTAGGCGGTGCTAC
AGAGTTCTTGAAGTGGTGGCCTAACTACGGCTACACTAGAAGAACAGTATTTGGTATCTGCGCTCTGCTG
AAGCCAGTTACCTTCGGAAAAAGAGTTGGTAGCTCTTGATCCGGCAAACAAACCACCGCTGGTAGCGGTG
GTTTTTTTGTTTGCAAGCAGCAGATTACGCGCAGAAAAAAAGGATCTCAAGAAGATCCTTTGATCTTTTC
TACGGGGTCTGACGCTCAGTGGAACGAAAACTCACGTTAAGGGATTTTGGTCATGAGATTATCAAAAAGG
ATCTTCACCTAGATCCTTTTAAATTAAAAATGAAGTTTTAAATCAATCTAAAGTATATATGAGTAAACTT
GGTCTGACAGTTACCAATGCTTAATCAGTGAGGCACCTATCTCAGCGATCTGTCTATTTCGTTCATCCAT
AGTTGCCTGACTCCCCGTCGTGTAGATAACTACGATACGGGAGGGCTTACCATCTGGCCCCAGTGCTGCA
ATGATACCGCGAGACCCACGCTCACCGGCTCCAGATTTATCAGCAATAAACCAGCCAGCCGGAAGGGCCG
AGCGCAGAAGTGGTCCTGCAACTTTATCCGCCTCCATCCAGTCTATTAATTGTTGCCGGGAAGCTAGAGT
AAGTAGTTCGCCAGTTAATAGTTTGCGCAACGTTGTTGCCATTGCTACAGGCATCGTGGTGTCACGCTCG
TCGTTTGGTATGGCTTCATTCAGCTCCGGTTCCCAACGATCAAGGCGAGTTACATGATCCCCCATGTTGT
GCAAAAAAGCGGTTAGCTCCTTCGGTCCTCCGATCGTTGTCAGAAGTAAGTTGGCCGCAGTGTTATCACT
CATGGTTATGGCAGCACTGCATAATTCTCTTACTGTCATGCCATCCGTAAGATGCTTTTCTGTGACTGGT
GAGTACTCAACCAAGTCATTCTGAGAATAGTGTATGCGGCGACCGAGTTGCTCTTGCCCGGCGTCAATAC
GGGATAATACCGCGCCACATAGCAGAACTTTAAAAGTGCTCATCATTGGAAAACGTTCTTCGGGGCGAAA
ACTCTCAAGGATCTTACCGCTGTTGAGATCCAGTTCGATGTAACCCACTCGTGCACCCAACTGATCTTCA
GCATCTTTTACTTTCACCAGCGTTTCTGGGTGAGCAAAAACAGGAAGGCAAAATGCCGCAAAAAAGGGAA
TAAGGGCGACACGGAAATGTTGAATACTCATACTCTTCCTTTTTCAATATTATTGAAGCATTTATCAGGG
TTATTGTCTCATGAGCGGATACATATTTGAATGTATTTAGAAAAATAAACAAATAGGGGTTCCGCGCACA
TTTCCCCGAAAAGTGCCACCTGAC
